Addgene plasmid #223532: pCHMP2A-NS3-blue
Depositing lab: Winfried Weissenhorn. Publication: An Inducible ESCRT-III Inhibition Tool to Control HIV-1 Budding. Wang H, Gallet B, Moriscot C, Pezet M, Chatellard C, Kleman JP, Gottlinger H, Weissenhorn W, Boscheron C. Viruses. 2023 Nov 22;15(12):2289. doi: 10.3390/v15122289. PubMed 38140530.
Backbone
  Vector backbone: pCDNA 3.1
  Backbone size w/o insert (bp): 5428
  Total vector size (bp): 7536
  Vector type: Mammalian Expression
  Selectable markers: Neomycin (select with G418)
Growth in bacteria
  Bacterial resistance: Ampicillin, 100 μg/mL
  Growth temperature: 37°C
  Growth strain: DH5alpha
  Copy number: High Copy
Gene/Insert
  Gene/Insert name: CHMP2A
  Species: H. sapiens (human)
  Insert size (bp): 2157
  Entrez Gene: CHMP2A (a.k.a. BC-2, BC2, CHMP2, VPS2, VPS2A)
  Promoter: CMV
  Tag / fusion protein: NS3 Hepatitis C protease (C terminal on insert); mTurquoise (C terminal on insert)
  Cloning method: Other
  Sequencing primers: 5′ pCDNA3_for, CMVfor, pEGFPN1for; 3′ pCDNA3_rev, pCR3.1-BGHrev
Resource information
  A portion of this plasmid was derived from a plasmid made by: ThermoFisher gen'art
Terms and licenses: Academic/Nonprofit Terms; Industry Terms: Not Available to Industry
How to cite: pCHMP2A-NS3-blue was a gift from Winfried Weissenhorn (Addgene plasmid # 223532 ; http://n2t.net/addgene:223532 ; RRID:Addgene_223532)
