[The description below was written by a language model from this plasmid's Addgene catalogue record and pLannotate feature annotations shown in this document.]
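Description:
pCHMP2A-NS3-blue is a mammalian expression plasmid built on a pcDNA3.1 backbone. It carries human CHMP2A, an ESCRT-III subunit, fused at its C terminus to the hepatitis C virus NS3 protease and then to a cyan fluorescent protein. The catalogue names this fluorescent protein as mTurquoise, and the feature table identifies it as mTurquoise2. The fusion is transcribed from the CMV immediate-early enhancer and promoter and terminated by the bovine growth hormone polyadenylation signal. A T7 promoter lies just upstream of the open reading frame. In the annotated sequence, the CHMP2A coding region is followed after a short spacer by a fragment of the HCV genotype 1a polyprotein, which corresponds to the protease domain. A residual multiple cloning site then links this fragment to the fluorescent protein.

In bacteria the plasmid is propagated at high copy from a ColE1/pUC-type origin with ampicillin selection through β-lactamase, and an f1 origin is also present. For stable mammalian lines, an SV40 early promoter drives the neomycin phosphotransferase gene, followed by an SV40 poly(A) signal, which allows G418 selection. Several small annotations appear to be backbone remnants or short sequence matches rather than functional elements. These include a truncated HIV-1 LTR fragment, ble and lacI fragments, and lac promoter/operator pieces. The sequenced record is slightly longer than the catalogued total size.

The associated publication describes an inducible ESCRT-III inhibition tool for controlling HIV-1 budding, so this construct is one component of a system for perturbing ESCRT-III-dependent membrane scission. The fluorescent tag lets expression and localisation be followed by imaging. The record does not state how the NS3 module confers inducibility, for example through cleavage sites or protease inhibitors.
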