Features (pLannotate 1.2.2; 23 found; start..end, strand, type, name):
     28..80      -  misc_feature   bom (fragment): basis of mobility region from pBR322
    235..614     +  enhancer       CMV enhancer: human cytomegalovirus immediate early enhancer
    615..818     +  promoter       CMV promoter: human cytomegalovirus (CMV) immediate early promoter
    814..847     +  LTR            5' LTR (truncated) (fragment): truncated 5' long terminal repeat (LTR) from HIV-1
    863..881     +  promoter       T7 promoter: promoter for bacteriophage T7 RNA polymerase
    917..1582    +  CDS            CHMP2A: CHM2A_HUMAN - Also known as BC2, CHMP2. Experimental evidence at protein level: Swiss-Prot protein existence level 1. (Microbial infection) The ESCRT machinery functions in topologically equivalent membrane fission events, such as the budding of enveloped viruses (HIV-1 and other lentiviruses). Involved in HIV-1 p6- and p9-dependent virus release. From Homo sapiens (Human).
   1772..2305    +  CDS            POLG_HCV1 (fragment): Experimental evidence at protein level: Swiss-Prot protein existence level 1. [RNA-directed RNA polymerase]: RNA-dependent RNA polymerase that performs primer-template recognition and RNA synthesis during viral replication. From Hepatitis C virus genotype 1a (isolate 1) (HCV).
   2359..2424    +  misc_feature   MCS: multiple cloning site
   2438..3157    +  CDS            mTurquoise2: enhanced monomeric variant of CFP (Goedhart et al., 2012) mammalian codon-optimized
   3206..3430    +  polyA_signal   bGH poly(A) signal: bovine growth hormone polyadenylation signal
   3434..3455    +  promoter       SV40 promoter (fragment): SV40 enhancer and early promoter
   3476..3904    +  rep_origin     f1 ori (sequence partly withheld): f1 bacteriophage origin of replication; arrow indicates direction of (+) strand synthesis
   3918..4247    +  promoter       SV40 promoter: SV40 enhancer and early promoter
   4314..5105    +  CDS            neo: KKA2_KLEPN - Also known as kan, nptII. Experimental evidence at protein level: Swiss-Prot protein existence level 1. Resistance to kanamycin, neomycin, paromomycin, ribostamycin, butirosin and gentamicin B. From Klebsiella pneumoniae.
   5129..5287    +  CDS            ble (fragment): BLE_KLEPN - Experimental evidence at protein level: Swiss-Prot protein existence level 1. Binding protein with a strong affinity to the bleomycin family of antibiotics. Binds to CL990; an antimitotic-antibiotic compound. From Klebsiella pneumoniae.
   5282..5403    +  polyA_signal   SV40 poly(A) signal: SV40 polyadenylation signal
   5476..5492    -  protein_bind   lac operator: The lac repressor binds to the lac operator to inhibit transcription in E. coli. This inhibition can be relieved by adding lactose or isopropyl-β-D-thiogalactopyranoside (IPTG). lac repressor encoded by lacI
   5500..5530    -  promoter       lac promoter: promoter for the E. coli lac operon
   5545..5566    -  protein_bind   CAP binding site: CAP binding activates transcription in the presence of cAMP. E. coli catabolite activator protein
   5579..5671    -  CDS            lacI (fragment): lac repressor; lacI; The lac repressor binds to the lac operator to inhibit transcription in E. coli. This inhibition can be relieved by adding lactose or isopropyl-β-D-thiogalactopyranoside (IPTG).
   5854..6442    -  rep_origin     ori: high-copy-number ColE1/pMB1/pBR322/pUC origin of replication
   6613..7473    -  CDS            AmpR: β-lactamase; bla; confers resistance to ampicillin, carbenicillin, and related antibiotics
   7474..7578    -  promoter       AmpR promoter: bla
>Addgene plasmid #223532 | pCHMP2A-NS3-blue | addgene full sequence | sequence record 443384 | Addgene NGS Result
GACGGATCGGGAGATCTCCCGATCCCCTATGGTGCACTCTCAGTACAATCTGCTCTGATGCCGCATAGTT
AAGCCAGTATCTGCTCCCTGCTTGTGTGTTGGAGGTCGCTGAGTAGTGCGCGAGCAAAATTTAAGCTACA
ACAAGGCAAGGCTTGACCGACAATTGCATGAAGAATCTGCTTAGGGTTAGGCGTTTTGCGCTGCTTCGCG
ATGTACGGGCCAGATATACGCGTTGACATTGATTATTGACTAGTTATTAATAGTAATCAATTACGGGGTC
ATTAGTTCATAGCCCATATATGGAGTTCCGCGTTACATAACTTACGGTAAATGGCCCGCCTGGCTGACCG
CCCAACGACCCCCGCCCATTGACGTCAATAATGACGTATGTTCCCATAGTAACGCCAATAGGGACTTTCC
ATTGACGTCAATGGGTGGAGTATTTACGGTAAACTGCCCACTTGGCAGTACATCAAGTGTATCATATGCC
AAGTACGCCCCCTATTGACGTCAATGACGGTAAATGGCCCGCCTGGCATTATGCCCAGTACATGACCTTA
TGGGACTTTCCTACTTGGCAGTACATCTACGTATTAGTCATCGCTATTACCATGGTGATGCGGTTTTGGC
AGTACATCAATGGGCGTGGATAGCGGTTTGACTCACGGGGATTTCCAAGTCTCCACCCCATTGACGTCAA
TGGGAGTTTGTTTTGGCACCAAAATCAACGGGACTTTCCAAAATGTCGTAACAACTCCGCCCCATTGACG
CAAATGGGCGGTAGGCGTGTACGGTGGGAGGTCTATATAAGCAGAGCTCTCTGGCTAACTAGAGAACCCA
CTGCTTACTGGCTTATCGAAATTAATACGACTCACTATAGGGAGACCCAAGCTGGCTAGCGTTTAAACTT
AAGCTTATGGACCTGCTGTTCGGCAGAAGAAAGACCCCTGAGGAACTGCTGCGGCAGAACCAGAGAGCCC
TGAACAGAGCCATGAGAGAGCTGGACAGAGAGCGGCAGAAGCTGGAAACCCAAGAGAAGAAGATCATTGC
CGACATCAAGAAGATGGCCAAGCAGGGCCAGATGGACGCCGTCAGAATCATGGCCAAAGACCTCGTGCGG
ACTCGGAGATACGTGCGGAAGTTCGTGCTGATGCGGGCCAATATCCAGGCCGTGTCTCTGAAGATCCAGA
CACTGAAGTCCAACAACAGCATGGCCCAGGCCATGAAGGGCGTGACAAAGGCCATGGGCACCATGAACAG
ACAGCTGAAGCTGCCCCAGATCCAGAAAATCATGATGGAATTCGAGCGGCAGGCCGAGATCATGGACATG
AAGGAAGAGATGATGAACGACGCCATCGACGATGCCATGGGCGACGAAGAGGATGAAGAGGAATCCGACG
CCGTGGTGTCCCAGGTGCTGGATGAACTGGGACTGAGCCTGACCGACGAGCTGAGCAATCTGCCTAGCAC
AGGCGGATCTCTGTCTGTGGCTGCCGGCGGAAAGAAAGCCGAAGCTGCTGCTTCTGCCCTGGCCGATGCT
GATGCCGATCTGGAAGAGAGACTGAAGAACCTGCGGCGGGATGGCGGCTCTACAGGCAATTGGAGCCATC
CTCAGTTCGAGAAAGGCAGCGGCAGCTGTCAAGAGTTTGATGAGATGGAAGAGTGCAGCCAGCATCTGCC
TGGCGCTGGATCTTCTGGCGGATCTCACATGGCCAGCATGAAGAAAAAGGGCAGCGTGGTCATCGTGGGC
AGAATCAACCTGAGCGGCGATACCGCCTACGCTCAGCAGACAAGAGGCGAGGAAGGCTGCCAAGAGACAA
GCCAGACCGGCAGAGACAAGAACCAGGTGGAAGGCGAGGTGCAGATCGTGTCTACAGCTACCCAGACCTT
CCTGGCCACCAGCATCAATGGCGTGCTGTGGACAGTGTATCACGGCGCTGGCACCAGGACAATCGCCTCT
CCAAAAGGCCCCGTGACACAGATGTACACCAATGTGGACAAAGATCTGGTGGGTTGGCAGGCACCGCAAG
GCAGCCGTAGCCTGACGCCGTGCACCTGTGGCAGTTCCGATCTGTATCTGGTTACCCGCCATGCGGACGT
GATTCCGGTTCGTCGCCGTGGCGATAGTCGTGGTTCCCTGCTGTCACCGCGCCCGATCTCGTACCTGAAA
GGTTCATCGGGTGGTCCGCTGCTGTGCCCGGCAGGTCACGCAGTTGGTATTTTTCGTGCAGCAGTCAGCA
CCCGCGGCGTGGCTAAAGCGGTTGATTTCATCCCGGTGGAATCCCTGGAAACCACGATGCGTTCTGGCAG
CGGCGACTACAAAGACGATGATGATAAATCCTCCGGCTCCGGCAGCGCTCCGGACTCAGATCTCGAGCTC
AAGCTTCGAATTCTGCAGTCGACGGTACCGCGGGCCCGGGATCCACCGGTCGCCACCATGGTGAGCAAGG
GCGAGGAGCTGTTCACCGGGGTGGTGCCCATCCTGGTCGAGCTGGACGGCGACGTAAACGGCCACAAGTT
CAGCGTGTCCGGCGAGGGCGAGGGCGATGCCACCTACGGCAAGCTGACCCTGAAGTTCATCTGCACCACC
GGCAAGCTGCCCGTGCCCTGGCCCACCCTCGTGACCACCCTGTCCTGGGGCGTGCAGTGCTTCGCCCGCT
ACCCCGACCACATGAAGCAGCACGACTTCTTCAAGTCCGCCATGCCCGAAGGCTACGTCCAGGAGCGCAC
CATCTTCTTCAAGGACGACGGCAACTACAAGACCCGCGCCGAGGTGAAGTTCGAGGGCGACACCCTGGTG
AACCGCATCGAGCTGAAGGGCATCGACTTCAAGGAGGACGGCAACATCCTGGGGCACAAGCTGGAGTACA
ACTACTTTAGCGACAACGTCTATATCACCGCCGACAAGCAGAAGAACGGCATCAAGGCCAACTTCAAGAT
CCGCCACAACATCGAGGACGGCGGCGTGCAGCTCGCCGACCACTACCAGCAGAACACCCCCATCGGCGAC
GGCCCCGTGCTGCTGCCCGACAACCACTACCTGAGCACCCAGTCCAAGCTGAGCAAAGACCCCAACGAGA
AGCGCGATCACATGGTCCTGCTGGAGTTCGTGACCGCCGCCGGGATCACTCTCGGCATGGACGAGCTGTA
CAAGTAAGCGGCCGCGACTCTAGAGGGCCCGTTTAAACCCGCTGATCAGCCTCGACTGTGCCTTCTAGTT
GCCAGCCATCTGTTGTTTGCCCCTCCCCCGTGCCTTCCTTGACCCTGGAAGGTGCCACTCCCACTGTCCT
TTCCTAATAAAATGAGGAAATTGCATCGCATTGTCTGAGTAGGTGTCATTCTATTCTGGGGGGTGGGGTG
GGGCAGGACAGCAAGGGGGAGGATTGGGAAGACAATAGCAGGCATGCTGGGGATGCGGTGGGCTCTATGG
CTTCTGAGGCGGAAAGAACCAGCTGGGGCTCTAGGGGGTATCCCC
[124 nt withheld, positions 3476-3599]
C
[91 nt withheld, positions 3601-3691]
A
[49 nt withheld, positions 3693-3741]
CCTTTGACGTTGGAGTCCACGTTCTTT
[37 nt withheld, positions 3769-3805]
ACCCTATCTCGGTCTATTCTTTTGATTTATAAGGGATTTTGCCGATTTCGGCCTATTGGTTAAAAAATGA
GCTGATTTAACAAAAATTTAACGCGAATTAATTCTGTGGAATGTGTGTCAGTTAGGGTGTGGAAAGTCCC
CAGGCTCCCCAGCAGGCAGAAGTATGCAAAGCATGCATCTCAATTAGTCAGCAACCAGGTGTGGAAAGTC
CCCAGGCTCCCCAGCAGGCAGAAGTATGCAAAGCATGCATCTCAATTAGTCAGCAACCATAGTCCCGCCC
CTAACTCCGCCCATCCCGCCCCTAACTCCGCCCAGTTCCGCCCATTCTCCGCCCCATGGCTGACTAATTT
TTTTTATTTATGCAGAGGCCGAGGCCGCCTCTGCCTCTGAGCTATTCCAGAAGTAGTGAGGAGGCTTTTT
TGGAGGCCTAGGCTTTTGCAAAAAGCTCCCGGGAGCTTGTATATCCATTTTCGGATCTGATCAAGAGACA
GGATGAGGATCGTTTCGCATGATTGAACAAGATGGATTGCACGCAGGTTCTCCGGCCGCTTGGGTGGAGA
GGCTATTCGGCTATGACTGGGCACAACAGACAATCGGCTGCTCTGATGCCGCCGTGTTCCGGCTGTCAGC
GCAGGGGCGCCCGGTTCTTTTTGTCAAGACCGACCTGTCCGGTGCCCTGAATGAACTGCAGGACGAGGCA
GCGCGGCTATCGTGGCTGGCCACGACGGGCGTTCCTTGCGCAGCTGTGCTCGACGTTGTCACTGAAGCGG
GAAGGGACTGGCTGCTATTGGGCGAAGTGCCGGGGCAGGATCTCCTGTCATCTCACCTTGCTCCTGCCGA
GAAAGTATCCATCATGGCTGATGCAATGCGGCGGCTGCATACGCTTGATCCGGCTACCTGCCCATTCGAC
CACCAAGCGAAACATCGCATCGAGCGAGCACGTACTCGGATGGAAGCCGGTCTTGTCGATCAGGATGATC
TGGACGAAGAGCATCAGGGGCTCGCGCCAGCCGAACTGTTCGCCAGGCTCAAGGCGCGCATGCCCGACGG
CGAGGATCTCGTCGTGACCCATGGCGATGCCTGCTTGCCGAATATCATGGTGGAAAATGGCCGCTTTTCT
GGATTCATCGACTGTGGCCGGCTGGGTGTGGCGGACCGCTATCAGGACATAGCGTTGGCTACCCGTGATA
TTGCTGAAGAGCTTGGCGGCGAATGGGCTGACCGCTTCCTCGTGCTTTACGGTATCGCCGCTCCCGATTC
GCAGCGCATCGCCTTCTATCGCCTTCTTGACGAGTTCTTCTGAGCGGGACTCTGGGGTTCGAAATGACCG
ACCAAGCGACGCCCAACCTGCCATCACGAGATTTCGATTCCACCGCCGCCTTCTATGAAAGGTTGGGCTT
CGGAATCGTTTTCCGGGACGCCGGCTGGATGATCCTCCAGCGCGGGGATCTCATGCTGGAGTTCTTCGCC
CACCCCAACTTGTTTATTGCAGCTTATAATGGTTACAAATAAAGCAATAGCATCACAAATTTCACAAATA
AAGCATTTTTTTCACTGCATTCTAGTTGTGGTTTGTCCAAACTCATCAATGTATCTTATCATGTCTGTAT
ACCGTCGACCTCTAGCTAGAGCTTGGCGTAATCATGGTCATAGCTGTTTCCTGTGTGAAATTGTTATCCG
CTCACAATTCCACACAACATACGAGCCGGAAGCATAAAGTGTAAAGCCTGGGGTGCCTAATGAGTGAGCT
AACTCACATTAATTGCGTTGCGCTCACTGCCCGCTTTCCAGTCGGGAAACCTGTCGTGCCAGCTGCATTA
ATGAATCGGCCAACGCGCGGGGAGAGGCGGTTTGCGTATTGGGCGCTCTTCCGCTTCCTCGCTCACTGAC
TCGCTGCGCTCGGTCGTTCGGCTGCGGCGAGCGGTATCAGCTCACTCAAAGGCGGTAATACGGTTATCCA
CAGAATCAGGGGATAACGCAGGAAAGAACATGTGAGCAAAAGGCCAGCAAAAGGCCAGGAACCGTAAAAA
GGCCGCGTTGCTGGCGTTTTTCCATAGGCTCCGCCCCCCTGACGAGCATCACAAAAATCGACGCTCAAGT
CAGAGGTGGCGAAACCCGACAGGACTATAAAGATACCAGGCGTTTCCCCCTGGAAGCTCCCTCGTGCGCT
CTCCTGTTCCGACCCTGCCGCTTACCGGATACCTGTCCGCCTTTCTCCCTTCGGGAAGCGTGGCGCTTTC
TCATAGCTCACGCTGTAGGTATCTCAGTTCGGTGTAGGTCGTTCGCTCCAAGCTGGGCTGTGTGCACGAA
CCCCCCGTTCAGCCCGACCGCTGCGCCTTATCCGGTAACTATCGTCTTGAGTCCAACCCGGTAAGACACG
ACTTATCGCCACTGGCAGCAGCCACTGGTAACAGGATTAGCAGAGCGAGGTATGTAGGCGGTGCTACAGA
GTTCTTGAAGTGGTGGCCTAACTACGGCTACACTAGAAGAACAGTATTTGGTATCTGCGCTCTGCTGAAG
CCAGTTACCTTCGGAAAAAGAGTTGGTAGCTCTTGATCCGGCAAACAAACCACCGCTGGTAGCGGTGGTT
TTTTTGTTTGCAAGCAGCAGATTACGCGCAGAAAAAAAGGATCTCAAGAAGATCCTTTGATCTTTTCTAC
GGGGTCTGACGCTCAGTGGAACGAAAACTCACGTTAAGGGATTTTGGTCATGAGATTATCAAAAAGGATC
TTCACCTAGATCCTTTTAAATTAAAAATGAAGTTTTAAATCAATCTAAAGTATATATGAGTAAACTTGGT
CTGACAGTTACCAATGCTTAATCAGTGAGGCACCTATCTCAGCGATCTGTCTATTTCGTTCATCCATAGT
TGCCTGACTCCCCGTCGTGTAGATAACTACGATACGGGAGGGCTTACCATCTGGCCCCAGTGCTGCAATG
ATACCGCGAGACCCACGCTCACCGGCTCCAGATTTATCAGCAATAAACCAGCCAGCCGGAAGGGCCGAGC
GCAGAAGTGGTCCTGCAACTTTATCCGCCTCCATCCAGTCTATTAATTGTTGCCGGGAAGCTAGAGTAAG
TAGTTCGCCAGTTAATAGTTTGCGCAACGTTGTTGCCATTGCTACAGGCATCGTGGTGTCACGCTCGTCG
TTTGGTATGGCTTCATTCAGCTCCGGTTCCCAACGATCAAGGCGAGTTACATGATCCCCCATGTTGTGCA
AAAAAGCGGTTAGCTCCTTCGGTCCTCCGATCGTTGTCAGAAGTAAGTTGGCCGCAGTGTTATCACTCAT
GGTTATGGCAGCACTGCATAATTCTCTTACTGTCATGCCATCCGTAAGATGCTTTTCTGTGACTGGTGAG
TACTCAACCAAGTCATTCTGAGAATAGTGTATGCGGCGACCGAGTTGCTCTTGCCCGGCGTCAATACGGG
ATAATACCGCGCCACATAGCAGAACTTTAAAAGTGCTCATCATTGGAAAACGTTCTTCGGGGCGAAAACT
CTCAAGGATCTTACCGCTGTTGAGATCCAGTTCGATGTAACCCACTCGTGCACCCAACTGATCTTCAGCA
TCTTTTACTTTCACCAGCGTTTCTGGGTGAGCAAAAACAGGAAGGCAAAATGCCGCAAAAAAGGGAATAA
GGGCGACACGGAAATGTTGAATACTCATACTCTTCCTTTTTCAATATTATTGAAGCATTTATCAGGGTTA
TTGTCTCATGAGCGGATACATATTTGAATGTATTTAGAAAAATAAACAAATAGGGGTTCCGCGCACATTT
CCCCGAAAAGTGCCACCTGACGTC
